Addgene plasmid #31017: pLR-NN
Depositing lab: Adam Bogdanove & Daniel Voytas. Depositing organization: University of Minnesota. Publication: Efficient design and assembly of custom TALEN and other TAL effector-based constructs for DNA targeting. Cermak T, Doyle EL, Christian M, Wang L, Zhang Y, Schmidt C, Baller JA, Somia NV, Bogdanove AJ, Voytas DF. Nucleic Acids Res. 2011 Jul;39(12):e82. doi: 10.1093/nar/gkr218 PubMed 21493687.
Backbone
  Vector backbone: pCS468
  Backbone size w/o insert (bp): 2460
Growth in bacteria
  Bacterial resistance: Spectinomycin, 50 μg/mL
  Growth temperature: 37°C
  Growth strain: DH5alpha
  Growth instructions: DH10B/LB+antibiotics
  Copy number: High Copy
Gene/Insert
  Gene/Insert name: last NN repeat
  Species: Xanthamonas oryzae
  Insert size (bp): 107
  Cloning method: Restriction Enzyme; 5′ cloning site ApaI (not destroyed); 3′ cloning site XbaI (not destroyed)
  Sequencing primers: 5′ pTC14_F1 (cctactcaggagagcgttca)
Terms and licenses: Academic/Nonprofit Terms; Industry Terms: Not Available to Industry
How to cite: pLR-NN was a gift from Adam Bogdanove & Daniel Voytas (Addgene plasmid # 31017 ; http://n2t.net/addgene:31017 ; RRID:Addgene_31017)
