[The description below was written by a language model from this plasmid's Addgene catalogue record and pLannotate feature annotations shown in this document.]
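Description:
pLR-NN is a small, high-copy E. coli cloning plasmid that serves as a module donor in a kit for assembling custom TAL effector and TALEN constructs. It is built on the pCS468 backbone (about 2.46 kb; the full depositor sequence is 2,568 nt) and carries a 107 bp insert described as the "last NN repeat", derived from Xanthomonas oryzae TAL effector sequence and cloned between ApaI and XbaI sites, both of which are retained. In TAL effectors, each repeat specifies one DNA base through its repeat-variable diresidue. NN is the diresidue generally used to target guanine, and the "last repeat" is the truncated terminal repeat that closes a natural repeat array. This plasmid therefore supplies the final position of a designed array when that position calls for an NN module.

The annotated features are almost entirely backbone. A ColE1/pUC-type origin provides high-copy replication, and an aadA (SmR) aminoglycoside adenylyltransferase gene confers the spectinomycin resistance used for selection. It lies downstream of a fragment of the class 1 integron Pc promoter and a short remnant of a gentamicin acetyltransferase gene. Small fragments of lacI and lacZα, and the rrnB T1 and T2 terminators, appear to be leftovers of the vector's construction that flank the cloning region; the terminators would insulate it from read-through transcription. The feature table does not annotate the TAL repeat insert itself. No promoter for expressing the insert is recorded, consistent with a role as a source of a DNA part rather than an expression construct. The record does not describe the assembly sites or the steps by which the module is released and joined to other repeats.
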