Features (pLannotate 1.2.2; 8 found; start..end, strand, type, name):
    236..259     +  promoter       Pc promoter (fragment): intI1 (promoter lies within the coding sequence); class 1 integron promoter
    435..491     +  CDS            GmR (fragment): gentamycin acetyltransferase; aacC1; confers resistance to gentamycin
    498..1289    +  CDS            SmR: aminoglycoside adenylyltransferase (Murphy, 1985); aadA; confers resistance to spectinomycin and streptomycin
   1382..1970    +  rep_origin     ori: high-copy-number ColE1/pMB1/pBR322/pUC origin of replication
   2153..2245    +  CDS            lacI (fragment): lac repressor; lacI; The lac repressor binds to the lac operator to inhibit transcription in E. coli. This inhibition can be relieved by adding lactose or isopropyl-β-D-thiogalactopyranoside (IPTG).
   2300..2327    -  terminator     rrnB T2 terminator: transcription terminator T2 from the E. coli rrnB gene
   2459..2502    +  terminator     rrnB T1 terminator: Escherichia coli rrnB; transcription terminator T1 from the E. coli rrnB gene
   2549..17      -  CDS            lacZα (fragment) (across the origin): LacZα fragment of β-galactosidase; lacZ fragment
>Addgene plasmid #31017 | pLR-NN | depositor full sequence | sequence record 14217 | Author sequence
GTAAAACGACGGCCAGTCTTAAGCTCGGGCCCGTCTCGCTATCGCCAGCAACAATGGCGGCAAGCAAGCG
CTCGAAAGCATTGTGGCCCAGCTGAGCCGGCCTGATCCGGCGTTGGCCGCGTTGACCAACGAGAGACGTC
TAGACCAGCCAGGACAGAAATGCCTCGACTTCGCTGCTACCCAAGGTTGCCGGGTGACGCACACCGTGGA
AACGGATGAAGGCACGAACCCAGTGGACATAAGCCTGTTCGGTTCGTAAGCTGTAATGCAAGTAGCGTAT
GCGCTCACGCAACTGGTCCAGAACCTTGACCGAACGCAGCGGTGGTAACGGCGCAGTGGCGGTTTTCATG
GCTTGTTATGACTGTTTTTTTGGGGTACAGTCTATGCCTCGGGCATCCAAGCAGCAAGCGCGTTACGCCG
TGGGTCGATGTTTGATGTTATGGAGCAGCAACGATGTTACGCAGCAGGGCAGTCGCCCTAAAACAAAGTT
AAACATTATGAGGGAAGCGGTGATCGCCGAAGTATCGACTCAACTATCAGAGGTAGTTGGCGTCATCGAG
CGCCATCTCGAACCGACGTTGCTGGCCGTACATTTGTACGGCTCCGCAGTGGATGGCGGCCTGAAGCCAC
ACAGTGATATTGATTTGCTGGTTACGGTGACCGTAAGGCTTGATGAAACAACGCGGCGAGCTTTGATCAA
CGACCTTTTGGAAACTTCGGCTTCCCCTGGAGAGAGCGAGATTCTCCGCGCTGTAGAAGTCACCATTGTT
GTGCACGACGACATCATTCCGTGGCGTTATCCAGCTAAGCGCGAACTGCAATTTGGAGAATGGCAGCGCA
ATGACATTCTTGCAGGTATCTTCGAGCCAGCCACGATCGACATTGATCTGGCTATCTTGCTGACAAAAGC
AAGAGAACATAGCGTTGCCTTGGTAGGTCCAGCGGCGGAGGAACTCTTTGATCCGGTTCCTGAACAGGAT
CTATTTGAGGCGCTAAATGAAACCTTAACGCTATGGAACTCGCCGCCCGACTGGGCTGGCGATGAGCGAA
ATGTAGTGCTTACGTTGTCCCGCATTTGGTACAGCGCAGTAACCGGCAAAATCGCGCCGAAGGATGTCGC
TGCCGACTGGGCAATGGAGCGCCTGCCGGCCCAGTATCAGCCCGTCATACTTGAAGCTAGACAGGCTTAT
CTTGGACAAGAAGAAGATCGCTTGGCCTCGCGCGCAGATCAGTTGGAAGAATTTGTCCACTACGTGAAAG
GCGAGATCACCAAGGTAGTCGGCAAATAACCCTCGAGCCACCCATGACCAAAATCCCTTAACGTGAGTTA
CGCGTCGTTCCACTGAGCGTCAGACCCCGTAGAAAAGATCAAAGGATCTTCTTGAGATCCTTTTTTTCTG
CGCGTAATCTGCTGCTTGCAAACAAAAAAACCACCGCTACCAGCGGTGGTTTGTTTGCCGGATCAAGAGC
TACCAACTCTTTTTCCGAAGGTAACTGGCTTCAGCAGAGCGCAGATACCAAATACTGTCCTTCTAGTGTA
GCCGTAGTTAGGCCACCACTTCAAGAACTCTGTAGCACCGCCTACATACCTCGCTCTGCTAATCCTGTTA
CCAGTGGCTGCTGCCAGTGGCGATAAGTCGTGTCTTACCGGGTTGGACTCAAGACGATAGTTACCGGATA
AGGCGCAGCGGTCGGGCTGAACGGGGGGTTCGTGCACACAGCCCAGCTTGGAGCGAACGACCTACACCGA
ACTGAGATACCTACAGCGTGAGCATTGAGAAAGCGCCACGCTTCCCGAAGGGAGAAAGGCGGACAGGTAT
CCGGTAAGCGGCAGGGTCGGAACAGGAGAGCGCACGAGGGAGCTTCCAGGGGGAAACGCCTGGTATCTTT
ATAGTCCTGTCGGGTTTCGCCACCTCTGACTTGAGCGTCGATTTTTGTGATGCTCGTCAGGGGGGCGGAG
CCTATGGAAAAACGCCAGCAACGCGGCCTTTTTACGGTTCCTGGCCTTTTGCTGGCCTTTTGCTCACATG
TTCTTTCCTGCGTTATCCCCTGATTCTGTGGATAACCGTATTACCGCCTTTGAGTGAGCTGATACCGCTC
GCCGCAGCCGAACGACCGAGCGCAGCGAGTCAGTGAGCGAGGAAGCGGAAGAGCGCCCAATACGCAAACC
GCCTCTCCCCGCGCGTTGGCCGATTCATTAATGCAGCTGGCACGACAGGTTTCCCGACTGGAAAGCGGGC
AGTGAGCGCAACGCAATTAATACGCGTACCGCTAGCCAGGAAGAGTTTGTAGAAACGCAAAAAGGCCATC
CGTCAGGATGGCCTTCTGCTTAGTTTGATGCCTGGCAGTTTATGGCGGGCGTCCTGCCCGCCACCCTCCG
GGCCGTTGCTTCACAACGTTCAAATCCGCTCCCGGCGGATTTGTCCTACTCAGGAGAGCGTTCACCGACA
AACAACAGATAAAACGAAAGGCCCAGTCTTCCGACTGAGCCTTTCGTTTTATTTGATGCCTGGCAGTTCC
CTACTCTCGCGTTAACGCTAGCATGGATGTTTTCCCAGTCACGACGTT
