>Addgene plasmid #31017 | pLR-NN | addgene partial sequence | sequence record 35567 | 31017 with pTC14_F1 (cctactcaggagagcgttca)
TTCCGACTGAGCCTTTCGTTTTATTTGATGCCTGGCAGTTCCCTACTCTCGCGTTAACGCTAGCATGGAT
GTTTTCCCAGTCACGACGTTGTAAAACGACGGCCAGTCTTAAGCTCGGGCCCGTCTCGCTATCGCCAGCA
ACAATGGCGGCAAGCAAGCGCTCGAAAGCATTGTGGCCCAGCTGAGCCGGCCTGATCCGGCGTTGGCCGC
GTTGACCAACGAGAGACGTCTAGACCAGCCAGGACAGAAATGCCTCGACTTCGCTGCTACCCAAGGTTGC
CGGGTGACGCACACCGTGGAAACGGATGAAGGCACGAACCCAGTGGACATAAGCCTGTTCGGTTCGTAAG
CTGTAATGCAAGTAGCGTATGCGCTCACGCAACTGGTCCAGAACCTTGACCGAACGCAGCGGTGGTAACG
GCGCAGTGGCGGTTTTCATGGCTTGTTATGACTGTTTTTTTGGGGTACAGTCTATGCCTCGGGCATCCAA
GCAGCAAGCGCGTTACGCCGTGGGTCGATGTTTGATGTTATGGAGCAGCAACGATGTTACGCAGCAGGGC
AGTCGCCCTAAAACAAAGTTAAACATTATGAGGGAAGCGGTGATCGCCGAAGTATCGACTCAACTATCAG
AGGTAGTTGGCGTCATCGAGCGCCATCTCGAACCGACGTTGCTGGCCGTACATTTGTACGGCTCCGCAGT
GGATGGCGGCCTGAAGCCACACAGTGATATTGATTTGCTGGTTACGGTGACCGTAAGGCTTGATGAAACA
ACGCGGCGAGCTTTGATCAACGACCTTTTGGAAACTTCGGCTTCCCCTGGAGAGAGCGAGATTCTCCGCG
CTGTAGAAGTCACCATTGTTGTGCACGACGACATC
